>Addgene plasmid #248155 | pLVX-EF1_-FCRL3-3xFLAG-puro | addgene full sequence | sequence record 495278 | Addgene NGS Result
AGAAGATGATGAAGAAAACTATGAGAATGTACCACGTGTATTACTGGCCTCAGACCACCGGCCGCTCGAG
GATTACAAGGATGACGACGATAAGGGAGATTACAAGGATGACGACGATAAGATCGATTACAAGGATGACG
ACGATAAGGTTTAAACGCGGCCGCGGATCCCGCCCCTCTCCCTCCCCCCCCCCTAACGTTACTGGCCGAA
GCCGCTTGGAATAAGGCCGGTGTGCGTTTGTCTATATGTTATTTTCCACCATATTGCCGTCTTTTGGCAA
TGTGAGGGCCCGGAAACCTGGCCCTGTCTTCTTGACGAGCATTCCTAGGGGTCTTTCCCCTCTCGCCAAA
GGAATGCAAGGTCTGTTGAATGTCGTGAAGGAAGCAGTTCCTCTGGAAGCTTCTTGAAGACAAACAACGT
CTGTAGCGACCCTTTGCAGGCAGCGGAACCCCCCACCTGGCGACAGGTGCCTCTGCGGCCAAAAGCCACG
TGTATAAGATACACCTGCAAAGGCGGCACAACCCCAGTGCCACGTTGTGAGTTGGATAGTTGTGGAAAGA
GTCAAATGGCTCACCTCAAGCGTATTCAACAAGGGGCTGAAGGATGCCCAGAAGGTACCCCATTGTATGG
GATCTGATCTGGGGCCTCGGTGCACATGCTTTACATGTGTTTAGTCGAGGTTAAAAAACGTCTAGGCCCC
CCGAACCACGGGGACGTGGTTTTCCTTTGAAAAACACGATGATAAGCTTAGCATGACCGAGTACAAGCCC
ACGGTGCGCCTCGCCACCCGCGACGACGTCCCCCGGGCCGTACGCACCCTCGCCGCCGCGTTCGCCGACT
ACCCCGCCACGCGCCACACCGTCGACCCGGACCGCCACATCGAGCGGGTCACCGAGCTGCAAGAACTCTT
CCTCACGCGCGTCGGGCTCGACATCGGCAAGGTGTGGGTCGCGGACGACGGCGCCGCGGTGGCGGTCTGG
ACCACGCCGGAGAGCGTCGAAGCGGGGGCGGTGTTCGCCGAGATCGGCCCGCGCATGGCCGAGTTGAGCG
GTTCCCGGCTGGCCGCGCAGCAACAGATGGAAGGCCTCCTGGCGCCGCACCGGCCCAAGGAGCCCGCGTG
GTTCCTGGCCACCGTCGGCGTCTCGCCCGACCACCAGGGCAAGGGTCTGGGCAGCGCCGTCGTGCTCCCC
GGAGTGGAGGCGGCCGAGCGCGCCGGGGTGCCCGCCTTCCTGGAGACCTCCGCGCCCCGCAACCTCCCCT
TCTACGAGCGGCTCGGCTTCACCGTCACCGCCGACGTCGAGGTGCCCGAAGGACCGCGCACCTGGTGCAT
GACCCGCAAGCCCGGTGCCTGAGCGATCGCTCTGGAACAATCAACCTCTGGATTACAAAATTTGTGAAAG
ATTGACTGGTATTCTTAACTATGTTGCTCCTTTTACGCTATGTGGATACGCTGCTTTAATGCCTTTGTAT
CATGCTATTGCTTCCCGTATGGCTTTCATTTTCTCCTCCTTGTATAAATCCTGGTTGCTGTCTCTTTATG
AGGAGTTGTGGCCCGTTGTCAGGCAACGTGGCGTGGTGTGCACTGTGTTTGCTGACGCAACCCCCACTGG
TTGGGGCATTGCCACCACCTGTCAGCTCCTTTCCGGGACTTTCGCTTTCCCCCTCCCTATTGCCACGGCG
GAACTCATCGCCGCCTGCCTTGCCCGCTGCTGGACAGGGGCTCGGCTGTTGGGCACTGACAATTCCGTGG
TGTTGTCGGGGAAGCTGACGTCCTTTCCATGGCTGCTCGCCTGTGTTGCCACCTGGATTCTGCGCGGGAC
GTCCTTCTGCTACGTCCCTTCGGCCCTCAATCCAGCGGACCTTCCTTCCCGCGGCCTGCTGCCGGCTCTG
CGGCCTCTTCCGCGTCTTCGCCTTCGCCCTCAGACGAGTCGGATCTCCCTTTGGGCCGCCTCCCCGCCTG
GAATTAATTCTGCAGTCGAGACCTAGAAAAACATGGAGCAATCACAAGTAGCAATACAGCAGCTACCAAT
GCTGATTGTGCCTGGCTAGAAGCACAAGAGGAGGAGGAGGTGGGTTTTCCAGTCACACCTCAGGTACCTT
TAAGACCAATGACTTACAAGGCAGCTGTAGATCTTAGCCACTTTTTAAAAGAAAAGAGGGGACTGGAAGG
GCTAATTCACTCCCAACGAAGACAAGATATCCTTGATCTGTGGATCTACCACACACAAGGCTACTTCCCT
GATTAGCAGAACTACACACCAGGGCCAGGGGTCAGATATCCACTGACCTTTGGATGGTGCTACAAGCTAG
TACCAGTTGAGCCAGATAAGGTAGAAGAGGCCAATAAAGGAGAGAACACCAGCTTGTTACACCCTGTGAG
CCTGCATGGGATGGATGACCCGGAGAGAGAAGTGTTAGAGTGGAGGTTTGACAGCCGCCTAGCATTTCAT
CACGTGGCCCGAGAGCTGCATCCGGAGTACTTCAAGAACTGCTGATATCGAGCTTGCTACAAGGGACTTT
CCGCTGGGGACTTTCCAGGGAGGCGTGGCCTGGGCGGGACTGGGGAGTGGCGAGCCCTCAGATCCTGCAT
ATAAGCAGCTGCTTTTTGCCTGTACTGGGTCTCTCTGGTTAGACCAGATCTGAGCCTGGGAGCTCTCTGG
CTAACTAGGGAACCCACTGCTTAAGCCTCAATAAAGCTTGCCTTGAGTGCTTCAAGTAGTGTGTGCCCGT
CTGTTGTGTGACTCTGGTAACTAGAGATCCCTCAGACCCTTTTAGTCAGTGTGGAAAATCTCTAGCAGTA
GTAGTTCATGTCATCTTATTATTCAGTATTTATAACTTGCAAAGAAATGAATATCAGAGAGTGAGAGGCC
TTGACATTGCTAGCGTTTACCGTCGACCTCTAGCTAGAGCTTGGCGTAATCATGGTCATAGCTGTTTCCT
GTGTGAAATTGTTATCCGCTCACAATTCCACACAACATACGAGCCGGAAGCATAAAGTGTAAAGCCTGGG
GTGCCTAATGAGTGAGCTAACTCACATTAATTGCGTTGCGCTCACTGCCCGCTTTCCAGTCGGGAAACCT
GTCGTGCCAGCTGCATTAATGAATCGGCCAACGCGCGGGGAGAGGCGGTTTGCGTATTGGGCGCTCTTCC
GCTTCCTCGCTCACTGACTCGCTGCGCTCGGTCGTTCGGCTGCGGCGAGCGGTATCAGCTCACTCAAAGG
CGGTAATACGGTTATCCACAGAATCAGGGGATAACGCAGGAAAGAACATGTGAGCAAAAGGCCAGCAAAA
GGCCAGGAACCGTAAAAAGGCCGCGTTGCTGGCGTTTTTCCATAGGCTCCGCCCCCCTGACGAGCATCAC
AAAAATCGACGCTCAAGTCAGAGGTGGCGAAACCCGACAGGACTATAAAGATACCAGGCGTTTCCCCCTG
GAAGCTCCCTCGTGCGCTCTCCTGTTCCGACCCTGCCGCTTACCGGATACCTGTCCGCCTTTCTCCCTTC
GGGAAGCGTGGCGCTTTCTCATAGCTCACGCTGTAGGTATCTCAGTTCGGTGTAGGTCGTTCGCTCCAAG
CTGGGCTGTGTGCACGAACCCCCCGTTCAGCCCGACCGCTGCGCCTTATCCGGTAACTATCGTCTTGAGT
CCAACCCGGTAAGACACGACTTATCGCCACTGGCAGCAGCCACTGGTAACAGGATTAGCAGAGCGAGGTA
TGTAGGCGGTGCTACAGAGTTCTTGAAGTGGTGGCCTAACTACGGCTACACTAGAAGAACAGTATTTGGT
ATCTGCGCTCTGCTGAAGCCAGTTACCTTCGGAAAAAGAGTTGGTAGCTCTTGATCCGGCAAACAAACCA
CCGCTGGTAGCGGTGGTTTTTTTGTTTGCAAGCAGCAGATTACGCGCAGAAAAAAAGGATCTCAAGAAGA
TCCTTTGATCTTTTCTACGGGGTCTGACGCTCAGTGGAACGAAAACTCACGTTAAGGGATTTTGGTCATG
AGATTATCAAAAAGGATCTTCACCTAGATCCTTTTAAATTAAAAATGAAGTTTTAAATCAATCTAAAGTA
TATATGAGTAAACTTGGTCTGACAGTTACCAATGCTTAATCAGTGAGGCACCTATCTCAGCGATCTGTCT
ATTTCGTTCATCCATAGTTGCCTGACTCCCCGTCGTGTAGATAACTACGATACGGGAGGGCTTACCATCT
GGCCCCAGTGCTGCAATGATACCGCGAGACCCACGCTCACCGGCTCCAGATTTATCAGCAATAAACCAGC
CAGCCGGAAGGGCCGAGCGCAGAAGTGGTCCTGCAACTTTATCCGCCTCCATCCAGTCTATTAATTGTTG
CCGGGAAGCTAGAGTAAGTAGTTCGCCAGTTAATAGTTTGCGCAACGTTGTTGCCATTGCTACAGGCATC
GTGGTGTCACGCTCGTCGTTTGGTATGGCTTCATTCAGCTCCGGTTCCCAACGATCAAGGCGAGTTACAT
GATCCCCCATGTTGTGCAAAAAAGCGGTTAGCTCCTTCGGTCCTCCGATCGTTGTCAGAAGTAAGTTGGC
CGCAGTGTTATCACTCATGGTTATGGCAGCACTGCATAATTCTCTTACTGTCATGCCATCCGTAAGATGC
TTTTCTGTGACTGGTGAGTACTCAACCAAGTCATTCTGAGAATAGTGTATGCGGCGACCGAGTTGCTCTT
GCCCGGCGTCAATACGGGATAATACCGCGCCACATAGCAGAACTTTAAAAGTGCTCATCATTGGAAAACG
TTCTTCGGGGCGAAAACTCTCAAGGATCTTACCGCTGTTGAGATCCAGTTCGATGTAACCCACTCGTGCA
CCCAACTGATCTTCAGCATCTTTTACTTTCACCAGCGTTTCTGGGTGAGCAAAAACAGGAAGGCAAAATG
CCGCAAAAAAGGGAATAAGGGCGACACGGAAATGTTGAATACTCATACTCTTCCTTTTTCAATATTATTG
AAGCATTTATCAGGGTTATTGTCTCATGAGCGGATACATATTTGAATGTATTTAGAAAAATAAACAAATA
GGGGTTCCGCGCACATTTCCCCGAAAAGTGCCACCTGACGTCGACGGATCGGGAGATCAACTTGTTTATT
GCAGCTTATAATGGTTACAAATAAAGCAATAGCATCACAAATTTCACAAATAAAGCATTTTTTTCACTGC
ATTCTAGTTGTGGTTTGTCCAAACTCATCAATGTATCTTATCATGTCTGGATCAACTGGATAACTCAAGC
TAACCAAAATCATCCCAAACTTCCCACCCCATACCCTATTACCACTGCCAATTACCTGTGGTTTCATTTA
CTCTAAACCTGTGATTCCTCTGAATTATTTTCATTTTAAAGAAATTGTATTTGTTAAATATGTACTACAA
ACTTAGTAGTTGGAAGGGCTAATTCACTCCCAAAGAAGACAAGATATCCTTGATCTGTGGATCTACCACA
CACAAGGCTACTTCCCTGATTAGCAGAACTACACACCAGGGCCAGGGGTCAGATATCCACTGACCTTTGG
ATGGTGCTACAAGCTAGTACCAGTTGAGCCAGATAAGGTAGAAGAGGCCAATAAAGGAGAGAACACCAGC
TTGTTACACCCTGTGAGCCTGCATGGGATGGATGACCCGGAGAGAGAAGTGTTAGAGTGGAGGTTTGACA
GCCGCCTAGCATTTCATCACGTGGCCCGAGAGCTGCATCCGGAGTACTTCAAGAACTGCTGATATCGAGC
TTGCTACAAGGGACTTTCCGCTGGGGACTTTCCAGGGAGGCGTGGCCTGGGCGGGACTGGGGAGTGGCGA
GCCCTCAGATCCTGCATATAAGCAGCTGCTTTTTGCCTGTACTGGGTCTCTCTGGTTAGACCAGATCTGA
GCCTGGGAGCTCTCTGGCTAACTAGGGAACCCACTGCTTAAGCCTCAATAAAGCTTGCCTTGAGTGCTTC
AAGTAGTGTGTGCCCGTCTGTTGTGTGACTCTGGTAACTAGAGATCCCTCAGACCCTTTTAGTCAGTGTG
GAAAATCTCTAGCAGTGGCGCCCGAACAGGGACTTGAAAGCGAAAGGGAAACCAGAGGAGCTCTCTCGAC
GCAGGACTCGGCTTGCTGAAGCGCGCACGGCAAGAGGCGAGGGGCGGCGACTGGTGAGTACGCCAAAAAT
TTTGACTAGCGGAGGCTAGAAGGAGAGAGATGGGTGCGAGAGCGTCAGTATTAAGCGGGGGAGAATTAGA
TCGCGATGGGAAAAAATTCGGTTAAGGCCAGGGGGAAAGAAAAAATATAAATTAAAACATATAGTATGGG
CAAGCAGGGAGCTAGAACGATTCGCAGTTAATCCTGGCCTGTTAGAAACATCAGAAGGCTGTAGACAAAT
ACTGGGACAGCTACAACCATCCCTTCAGACAGGATCAGAAGAACTTAGATCATTATATAATACAGTAGCA
ACCCTCTATTGTGTGCATCAAAGGATAGAGATAAAAGACACCAAGGAAGCTTTAGACAAGATAGAGGAAG
AGCAAAACAAAAGTAAGACCACCGCACAGCAAGCGGCCGGCCGCTGATCTTCAGACCTGGAGGAGGAGAT
ATGAGGGACAATTGGAGAAGTGAATTATATAAATATAAAGTAGTAAAAATTGAACCATTAGGAGTAGCAC
CCACCAAGGCAAAGAGAAGAGTGGTGCAGAGAGAAAAAAGAGCAGTGGGAATAGGAGCTTTGTTCCTTGG
GTTCTTGGGAGCAGCAGGAAGCACTATGGGCGCAGCGTCAATGACGCTGACGGTACAGGCCAGACAATTA
TTGTCTGGTATAGTGCAGCAGCAGAACAATTTGCTGAGGGCTATTGAGGCGCAACAGCATCTGTTGCAAC
TCACAGTCTGGGGCATCAAGCAGCTCCAGGCAAGAATCCTGGCTGTGGAAAGATACCTAAAGGATCAACA
GCTCCTGGGGATTTGGGGTTGCTCTGGAAAACTCATTTGCACCACTGCTGTGCCTTGGAATGCTAGTTGG
AGTAATAAATCTCTGGAACAGATTTGGAATCACACGACCTGGATGGAGTGGGACAGAGAAATTAACAATT
ACACAAGCTTAATACACTCCTTAATTGAAGAATCGCAAAACCAGCAAGAAAAGAATGAACAAGAATTATT
GGAATTAGATAAATGGGCAAGTTTGTGGAATTGGTTTAACATAACAAATTGGCTGTGGTATATAAAATTA
TTCATAATGATAGTAGGAGGCTTGGTAGGTTTAAGAATAGTTTTTGCTGTACTTTCTATAGTGAATAGAG
TTAGGCAGGGATATTCACCATTATCGTTTCAGACCCACCTCCCAACCCCGAGGGGACCCGACAGGCCCGA
AGGAATAGAAGAAGAAGGTGGAGAGAGAGACAGAGACAGATCCATTCGATTAGTGAACGGATCTCGACGG
TATCGCCTTTAAAAGAAAAGGGGGGATTGGGGGGTACAGTGCAGGGGAAAGAATAGTAGACATAATAGCA
ACAGACATACAAACTAAAGAATTACAAAAACAAATTACAAAAATTCAAAATTTTCGGGTTTATTACAGGG
ACAGCAGAGATCCAGTTTATCGATGAGTAATTCATACAAAAGGACTCGCCCCTGCCTTGGGGAATCCCAG
GGACCGTCGTTAAACTCCCACTAACGTAGAACCCAGAGATCGCTGCGTTCCCGCCCCCTCACCCGCCCGC
TCTCGTCATCACTGAGGTGGAGAAGAGCATGCGTGAGGCTCCGGTGCCCGTCAGTGGGCAGAGCGCACAT
CGCCCACAGTCCCCGAGAAGTTGGGGGGAGGGGTCGGCAATTGAACCGGTGCCTAGAGAAGGTGGCGCGG
GGTAAACTGGGAAAGTGATGTCGTGTACTGGCTCCGCCTTTTTCCCGAGGGTGGGGGAGAACCGTATATA
AGTGCAGTAGTCGCCGTGAACGTTCTTTTTCGCAACGGGTTTGCCGCCAGAACACAGGTAAGTGCCGTGT
GTGGTTCCCGCGGGCCTGGCCTCTTTACGGGTTATGGCCCTTGCGTGCCTTGAATTACTTCCACGCCCCT
GGCTGCAGTACGTGATTCTTGATCCCGAGCTTCGGGTTGGAAGTGGGTGGGAGAGTTCGAGGCCTTGCGC
TTAAGGAGCCCCTTCGCCTCGTGCTTGAGTTGAGGCCTGGCTTGGGCGCTGGGGCCGCCGCGTGCGAATC
TGGTGGCACCTTCGCGCCTGTCTCGCTGCTTTCGATAAGTCTCTAGCCATTTAAAATTTTTGATGACCTG
CTGCGACGCTTTTTTTCTGGCAAGATAGTCTTGTAAATGCGGGCCAAGATCTGCACACTGGTATTTCGGT
TTTTGGGGCCGCGGGCGGCGACGGGGCCCGTGCGTCCCAGCGCACATGTTCGGCGAGGCGGGGCCTGCGA
GCGCGGCCACCGAGAATCGGACGGGGGTAGTCTCAAGCTGGCCGGCCTGCTCTGGTGCCTGGCCTCGCGC
CGCCGTGTATCGCCCCGCCCTGGGCGGCAAGGCTGGCCCGGTCGGCACCAGTTGCGTGAGCGGAAAGATG
GCCGCTTCCCGGCCCTGCTGCAGGGAGCTCAAAATGGAGGACGCGGCGCTCGGGAGAGCGGGCGGGTGAG
TCACCCACACAAAGGAAAAGGGCCTTTCCGTCCTCAGCCGTCGCTTCATGTGACTCCACGGAGTACCGGG
CGCCGTCCAGGCACCTCGATTAGTTCTCGAGCTTTTGGAGTACGTCGTCTTTAGGTTGGGGGGAGGGGTT
TTATGCGATGGAGTTTCCCCACACTGAGTGGGTGGAGACTGAAGTTAGGCCAGCTTGGCACTTGATGTAA
TTCTCCTTGGAATTTGCCCTTTTTGAGTTTGGATCTTGGTTCATTCTCAAGCCTCAGACAGTGGTTCAAA
GTTTTTTTCTTCCATTTCAGGTGTCGTGAGGATCTATTTCCGGTGAATTCCTCGAGACTAGTGCCACCAT
GCTTCTGTGGCTGCTGCTGCTGATCCTGACTCCTGGAAGAGAACAATCAGGGGTGGCCCCAAAAGCTGTA
CTTCTCCTCGATCCTCCATGGTCCACAGCCTTCAAAGGAGAAAAAGTGGCTCTCATATGCAGCAGCATAT
CACATTCCCTAGCCCAGGGAGACACATATTGGTATCACGATGAGAAGTTGTTGAAAATAAAACATGACAA
GATCCAAATTACAGAGCCTGGAAATTACCAATGTAAGACCCGAGGATCCTCCCTCAGTGATGCCGTGCAT
GTGGAATTTTCACCTGACTGGCTGATCCTGCAGGCTTTACATCCTGTCTTTGAAGGAGACAATGTCATTC
TGAGATGTCAGGGGAAAGACAACAAAAACACTCATCAAAAGGTTTACTACAAGGATGGAAAACAGCTTCC
TAATAGTTATAATTTAGAGAAGATCACAGTGAATTCAGTCTCCAGGGATAATAGCAAATATCATTGTACT
GCTTATAGGAAGTTTTACATACTTGACATTGAAGTAACTTCAAAACCCCTAAATATCCAAGTTCAAGAGC
TGTTTCTACATCCTGTGCTGAGAGCCAGCTCTTCCACGCCCATAGAGGGGAGTCCCATGACCCTGACCTG
TGAGACCCAGCTCTCTCCACAGAGGCCAGATGTCCAGCTGCAATTCTCCCTCTTCAGAGATAGCCAGACC
CTCGGATTGGGCTGGAGCAGGTCCCCCAGACTCCAGATCCCTGCCATGTGGACTGAAGACTCAGGGTCTT
ACTGGTGTGAGGTGGAGACAGTGACTCACAGCATCAAAAAAAGGAGCCTGAGATCTCAGATACGTGTACA
GAGAGTCCCTGTGTCTAATGTGAATCTAGAGATCCGGCCCACCGGAGGGCAGCTGATTGAAGGAGAAAAT
ATGGTCCTTATTTGCTCAGTAGCCCAGGGTTCAGGGACTGTCACATTCTCCTGGCACAAAGAAGGAAGAG
TAAGAAGCCTGGGTAGAAAGACCCAGCGTTCCCTGTTGGCAGAGCTGCATGTTCTCACCGTGAAGGAGAG
TGATGCAGGGAGATACTACTGTGCAGCTGATAACGTTCACAGCCCCATCCTCAGCACGTGGATTCGAGTC
ACCGTGAGAATTCCGGTATCTCACCCTGTCCTCACCTTCAGGGCTCCCAGGGCCCACACTGTGGTGGGGG
ACCTGCTGGAGCTTCACTGTGAGTCCCTGAGAGGCTCTCCCCCGATCCTGTACCGATTTTATCATGAGGA
TGTCACCCTGGGGAACAGCTCAGCCCCCTCTGGAGGAGGAGCCTCCTTCAACCTCTCTCTGACTGCAGAA
CATTCTGGAAACTACTCCTGTGATGCAGACAATGGCCTGGGAGCTCAGCACAGTCATGGAGTGAGTCTCA
GGGTCACAGTTCCGGTGTCTCGCCCCGTCCTCACCCTCAGGGCTCCCGGGGCCCAGGCTGTGGTGGGGGA
CCTGCTGGAGCTTCACTGTGAGTCCCTGAGAGGCTCCTTCCCGATCCTGTACTGGTTTTATCACGAGGAT
GACACCTTGGGGAACATCTCGGCCCACTCTGGAGGAGGGGCATCCTTCAACCTCTCTCTGACTACAGAAC
ATTCTGGAAACTACTCATGTGAGGCTGACAATGGCCTGGGGGCCCAGCACAGTAAAGTGGTGACACTCAA
TGTTACAGGAACTTCCAGGAACAGAACAGGCCTTACCGCTGCGGGAATCACGGGGCTGGTGCTCAGCATC
CTCGTCCTTGCTGCTGCTGCTGCTCTGCTGCATTACGCCAGGGCCCGAAGGAAACCAGGAGGACTTTCTG
CCACTGGAACATCTAGTCACAGTCCTAGTGAGTGTCAGGAGCCTTCCTCGTCCAGGCCTTCCAGGATAGA
CCCTCAAGAGCCCACTCACTCTAAACCACTAGCCCCAATGGAGCTGGAGCCAATGTACAGCAATGTAAAT
CCTGGAGATAGCAACCCGATTTATTCCCAGATCTGGAGCATCCAGCATACAAAAGAAAACTCAGCTAATT
GTCCAATGATGCATCAAGAGCATGAGGAACTTACAGTCCTCTATTCAGAACTGAAGAAGACACACCCAGA
CGACTCTGCAGGGGAGGCTAGCAGCAGAGGCAGGGCCCATGA
Features (pLannotate 1.2.2; 25 found; start..end, strand, type, name):
     71..148     +  CDS            3xFLAG: three tandem FLAG® epitope tags
    173..745     +  misc_feature   IRES: internal ribosome entry site (IRES) of the encephalomyocarditis virus (EMCV)
    753..1352    +  CDS            PuroR: puromycin N-acetyltransferase; pac from Streptomyces alboniger; confers resistance to puromycin
   1369..1957    +  misc_feature   WPRE: woodchuck hepatitis virus posttranscriptional regulatory element
   1974..2492    +  CDS            nef (fragment): NEF_HV1BR - Experimental evidence at protein level: Swiss-Prot protein existence level 1. Extracellular Nef protein targets CD4(+) T-lymphocytes for apoptosis by interacting with CXCR4 surface receptors (PubMed:14990729). From Human immunodeficiency virus type 1 group M subtype B (isolate BRU/LAI) (HIV-1).
   2540..2797    +  LTR            5' LTR (truncated): truncated 5' long terminal repeat (LTR) from HIV-1
   2947..2969    -  protein_bind   lac operator (fragment): The lac repressor binds to the lac operator to inhibit transcription in E. coli. This inhibition can be relieved by adding lactose or isopropyl-β-D-thiogalactopyranoside (IPTG). lac repressor encoded by lacI
   2973..3003    -  promoter       lac promoter: promoter for the E. coli lac operon
   3018..3039    -  protein_bind   CAP binding site: CAP binding activates transcription in the presence of cAMP. E. coli catabolite activator protein
   3052..3144    -  CDS            lacI (fragment): lac repressor; lacI; The lac repressor binds to the lac operator to inhibit transcription in E. coli. This inhibition can be relieved by adding lactose or isopropyl-β-D-thiogalactopyranoside (IPTG).
   3327..3915    -  rep_origin     ori: high-copy-number ColE1/pMB1/pBR322/pUC origin of replication
   4086..4946    -  CDS            AmpR: β-lactamase; bla; confers resistance to ampicillin, carbenicillin, and related antibiotics
   4947..5051    -  promoter       AmpR promoter: bla
   5099..5233    +  polyA_signal   SV40 poly(A) signal: SV40 polyadenylation signal
   5400..5729    +  CDS            nef (fragment): NEF_HV1BR - Experimental evidence at protein level: Swiss-Prot protein existence level 1. Extracellular Nef protein targets CD4(+) T-lymphocytes for apoptosis by interacting with CXCR4 surface receptors (PubMed:14990729). From Human immunodeficiency virus type 1 group M subtype B (isolate BRU/LAI) (HIV-1).
   5777..6034    +  LTR            5' LTR (truncated): truncated 5' long terminal repeat (LTR) from HIV-1
   6081..6206    +  misc_feature   HIV-1 Ψ: packaging signal of human immunodeficiency virus type 1
   6190..6528    +  CDS            HIV-1 gag (fragment): gag protein from human immunodeficiency virus 1; gag
   6703..6936    +  misc_feature   RRE: The Rev response element (RRE) of HIV-1 allows for Rev-dependent mRNA export from the nucleus to the cytoplasm.
   7313..7413    +  CDS            Rev (fragment): human immunodeficiency virus 1 (HIV-1) Rev protein; rev; enhances nuclear export of unspliced and incompletely spliced viral mRNAs
   7428..7543    +  misc_feature   cPPT/CTS: central polypurine tract and central termination sequence of HIV-1 (lacking the first T)
   7756..7967    +  promoter       EF-1α core promoter: core promoter for human elongation factor EF-1α
   7968..8081    +  intron         EF-1α intron A (fragment): intron upstream of the start codon of human EF-1α
   8707..8910    +  intron         EF-1α intron A: truncated intron upstream of the start codon of human EF-1α
   8959..58      +  CDS            FCRL3 (across the origin): FCRL3_HUMAN - Also known as FCRH3 From Homo sapiens (Human).
