[The description below was written by a language model from this plasmid's Addgene catalogue record and pLannotate feature annotations shown in this document.]
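Description:
pLVX-EF1_-FCRL3-3xFLAG-puro is an HIV-1-based lentiviral transfer plasmid for expressing human FCRL3 (Fc receptor-like 3, also called CD307c, FCRH3 or SPAP2) in mammalian cells. It is built on the pLVX-EF1α-IRES-Puro backbone, and the sequenced plasmid is about 11.1 kb. In E. coli it is maintained by a high-copy ColE1/pUC-type origin and selected with ampicillin through the β-lactamase gene. The backbone also carries remnants of the lac promoter/operator region and an SV40 polyadenylation signal outside the viral cassette.

The viral portion is bounded by two HIV-1 LTRs, each adjoined by sequence annotated as nef fragments. It contains the Ψ packaging signal with a partial gag sequence, the Rev response element for Rev-dependent nuclear export of the genomic RNA, and the cPPT/CTS, which aids nuclear import of the reverse-transcribed genome. No viral structural or enzymatic genes are intact, so particles must be produced by supplying packaging and envelope functions in trans.

Expression is driven by the human EF-1α promoter with its intron A. The FCRL3 open reading frame, which spans the numbering origin of the sequence record, is fused in frame at its C-terminus to a 3xFLAG epitope for detection or immunoprecipitation. An EMCV IRES then allows translation of puromycin N-acetyltransferase from the same transcript, which links puromycin selection to transgene expression, and a WPRE enhances transcript stability and expression. The depositor notes that the coding sequence is a variant carrying the rs7522061 SNP. The associated publication studies FCRL3 as an immunoregulatory receptor in human memory T lymphocytes, which fits use of the construct for stable expression of tagged FCRL3 in transduced cells.
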