Addgene plasmid #248155: pLVX-EF1_-FCRL3-3xFLAG-puro
Purpose: Lentiviral vector expressing human FCRL3 with 3xFLAG tags
Depositing lab: Silvia Monticelli. Depositing organization: Institute for Research in Biomedicine, Switzerland. Publication: FCRL3 is an immunoregulatory receptor that restrains the activation of human memory T lymphocytes. Bianchi N, Foli E, Mostanfar M, Marzi R, Spinella MC, Polletti S, Pecoraro M, Cassotta A, Thakur R, Jarrossay D, Sallusto F, Natoli G, Monticelli S. J Exp Med (2026) 223 (1): e20242474. 10.1084/jem.20242474.
Backbone
  Vector backbone: pLVX-EF1_-IRES-Puro
  Backbone size w/o insert (bp): 8899
  Vector type: Lentiviral
  Selectable markers: Puromycin
Growth in bacteria
  Bacterial resistance: Ampicillin, 100 μg/mL
  Growth temperature: 37°C
  Growth strain: NEB Stable
  Copy number: High Copy
Gene/Insert
  Gene/Insert name: FCRL3 (alt names: CD307; SPAP2)
  Species: H. sapiens (human)
  Insert size (bp): 2298
  Mutation: A 3xFLAG epitope tag is fused in frame to the C-terminus of FCRL3
  Entrez Gene: FCRL3 (a.k.a. CD307c, FCRH3, IFGP3, IRTA3, MAIA, SPAP2)
  Promoter: EF1_
  Tag / fusion protein: 3x FLAG (C terminal on insert)
  Cloning method: Unknown
Terms and licenses: Academic/Nonprofit Terms; Industry Terms: Not Available to Industry
Depositor comments: Variant of FCRL3 sequence; rs7522061 SNP.
How to cite: pLVX-EF1_-FCRL3-3xFLAG-puro was a gift from Silvia Monticelli (Addgene plasmid # 248155 ; http://n2t.net/addgene:248155 ; RRID:Addgene_248155)
